Addgene plasmid #26876: pFA6a-HTB-hphMX4
Depositing lab: Peter Kaiser. Depositing organization: University of California, Irvine. Publication: HB tag modules for PCR-based gene tagging and tandem affinity purification in Saccharomyces cerevisiae. Tagwerker C, Zhang H, Wang X, Larsen LS, Lathrop RH, Hatfield GW, Auer B, Huang L, Kaiser P. Yeast. 2006 Jun . 23(8):623-32. 10.1002/yea.1380 PubMed 16823883.
Backbone
  Vector backbone: pFA6ahphMX4
  Backbone size w/o insert (bp): 4400
  Vector type: PCR tagging yeast
  Selectable markers: Hygromycin
Growth in bacteria
  Bacterial resistance: Ampicillin, 100 μg/mL
  Growth temperature: 37°C
  Growth strain: DH5alpha
  Copy number: High Copy
Gene/Insert
  Gene/Insert name: HTB tag
  Insert size (bp): 358
  Cloning method: Restriction Enzyme; 5′ cloning site Pac1 (not destroyed); 3′ cloning site asc1 (not destroyed)
  Sequencing primers: 5′ na
Terms and licenses: Academic/Nonprofit Terms; Industry Terms: Not Available to Industry
How to cite: pFA6a-HTB-hphMX4 was a gift from Peter Kaiser (Addgene plasmid # 26876 ; http://n2t.net/addgene:26876 ; RRID:Addgene_26876)
