[The description below was written by a language model from this plasmid's Addgene catalogue record and pLannotate feature annotations shown in this document.]
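Description:
pFA6a-HTB-hphMX4 is a PCR-template plasmid of the pFA6a series used for C-terminal tagging of chromosomal genes in Saccharomyces cerevisiae. It is not designed to replicate in yeast: the feature table shows no yeast origin or centromere, only a high-copy ColE1/pUC-type origin and an ampicillin resistance gene (β-lactamase with its own promoter) for propagation in E. coli. Short remnants of lacI, rop and the pBR322 bom region, plus flanking SP6 and T7 phage promoters, are backbone leftovers with no evident role in the tagging application.

The payload is the HTB tag, a roughly 358 bp module cloned between retained PacI and AscI sites. The annotation identifies its largest part as a fragment of the biotin carboxyl carrier subunit of Propionibacterium freudenreichii transcarboxylase, a domain that serves as an in vivo biotinylation signal and so allows capture on streptavidin. The other components of the tag were not picked up by the annotation and are not detailed in the record, although the associated publication describes the "HB" tag family as modules for tandem affinity purification. The tag is followed by the S. cerevisiae ADH1 terminator, which supplies transcription termination for the tagged gene, and then by the hph hygromycin resistance cassette. The annotation software labels this cassette hphMX6, whereas the plasmid name and backbone specify hphMX4.

In use, the tag–terminator–marker block is amplified with primers carrying homology to the target locus. The product is integrated by homologous recombination, and hygromycin-resistant transformants then express the tagged protein from its native promoter.
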