Features (pLannotate 1.2.2; 11 found; start..end, strand, type, name):
    174..401     +  CDS            BCCP_PROFR (fragment): Experimental evidence at protein level: Swiss-Prot protein existence level 1. The biotinyl 1.3S subunit serves as a carboxyl carrier between the substrate-binding sites on the 12S and 5S subunits. From Propionibacterium freudenreichii subsp. shermanii.
    431..618     +  terminator     ADH1 terminator: S. cerevisiae ADH1; transcription terminator for the S. cerevisiae alcohol dehydrogenase 1 (ADH1) gene
    693..2268    +  gene           hphMX6: yeast selectable marker conferring hygromycin resistance
   2380..2398    -  promoter       T7 promoter: promoter for bacteriophage T7 RNA polymerase
   2420..2473    -  CDS            lacI (fragment): lac repressor; lacI; The lac repressor binds to the lac operator to inhibit transcription in E. coli. This inhibition can be relieved by adding lactose or isopropyl-β-D-thiogalactopyranoside (IPTG).
   2656..3244    -  rep_origin     ori: high-copy-number ColE1/pMB1/pBR322/pUC origin of replication
   3415..4275    -  CDS            AmpR: β-lactamase; bla; confers resistance to ampicillin, carbenicillin, and related antibiotics
   4276..4380    -  promoter       AmpR promoter: bla
   4475..4510    +  CDS            rop (fragment): Rop protein, which maintains plasmids at low copy number; rop
   4612..4663    +  misc_feature   bom (fragment): basis of mobility region from pBR322
   4726..2       +  promoter       SP6 promoter (across the origin): promoter for bacteriophage SP6 RNA polymerase
>Addgene plasmid #26876 | pFA6a-HTB-hphMX4 | depositor full sequence | sequence record 12730 | Author sequence
GAACGCGGCCGCCAGCTGAAGCTTCGTACGCTGCAGGTCGACGGATCCCCGGGTTAATTAACAGGGGTTC
ACATCATCACCACCATCATGACTACGATATACCCACAACCGCCAGCGAGAATCTGTACTTTCAATCAGAG
TTAAAAACCGCCGCACTAGCTCAACATGACGAGGCTGCTGGAAAGGCCGGTGAAGGTGAAATCCCTGCCC
CTCTTGCTGGTACCGTTTCTAAGATACTGGTAAAAGAAGGTGACACTGTTAAAGCTGGTCAAACAGTTCT
GGTGCTGGAGGCTATGAAAATGGAGACAGAAATTAACGCTCCTACTGACGGAAAAGTTGAAAAGGTGTTA
GTTAAGGAAAGAGATGCTGTTCAAGGTGGTCAAGGTCTAATCAAGATCGGCGTTTAATGAGGCGCGCCAC
TTCTAAATAAGCGAATTTCTTATGATTTATGATTTTTATTATTAAATAAGTTATAAAAAAAATAAGTGTA
TACAAATTTTAAAGTGACTCTTAGGTTTTAAAACGAAAATTCTTATTCTTGAGTAACTCTTTCCTGTAGG
TCAGGTTGCTTTCTCAGGTATAGTATGAGGTCGCTCTTATTGACCACACCTCTACCGGCAGATCCGCTAG
GGATAACAGGGTAATATAGATCTGTTTAGCTTGCCTTGTCCCCGCCGGGTCACCCGGCCAGCGACATGGA
GGCCCAGAATACCCTCCTTGACAGTCTTGACGTGCGCAGCTCAGGGGCATGATGTGACTGTCGCCCGTAC
ATTTAGCCCATACATCCCCATGTATAATCATTTGCATCCATACATTTTGATGGCCGCACGGCGCGAAGCA
AAAATTACGGCTCCTCGCTGCAGACCTGCGAGCAGGGAAACGCTCCCCTCACAGACGCGTTGAATTGTCC
CCACGCCGCGCCCCTGTAGAGAAATATAAAAGGTTAGGATTTGCCACTGAGGTTCTTCTTTCATATACTT
CCTTTTAAAATCTTGCTAGGATACAGTTCTCACATCACATCCGAACATAAACAACCATGGGTAAAAAGCC
TGAACTCACCGCGACGTCTGTCGAGAAGTTTCTGATCGAAAAGTTCGACAGCGTCTCCGACCTGATGCAG
CTCTCGGAGGGCGAAGAATCTCGTGCTTTCAGCTTCGATGTAGGAGGGCGTGGATATGTCCTGCGGGTAA
ATAGCTGCGCCGATGGTTTCTACAAAGATCGTTATGTTTATCGGCACTTTGCATCGGCCGCGCTCCCGAT
TCCGGAAGTGCTTGACATTGGGGAATTCAGCGAGAGCCTGACCTATTGCATCTCCCGCCGTGCACAGGGT
GTCACGTTGCAAGACCTGCCTGAAACCGAACTGCCCGCTGTTCTGCAGCCGGTCGCGGAGGCCATGGATG
CGATCGCTGCGGCCGATCTTAGCCAGACGAGCGGGTTCGGCCCATTCGGACCGCAAGGAATCGGTCAATA
CACTACATGGCGTGATTTCATATGCGCGATTGCTGATCCCCATGTGTATCACTGGCAAACTGTGATGGAC
GACACCGTCAGTGCGTCCGTCGCGCAGGCTCTCGATGAGCTGATGCTTTGGGCCGAGGACTGCCCCGAAG
TCCGGCACCTCGTGCACGCGGATTTCGGCTCCAACAATGTCCTGACGGACAATGGCCGCATAACAGCGGT
CATTGACTGGAGCGAGGCGATGTTCGGGGATTCCCAATACGAGGTCGCCAACATCTTCTTCTGGAGGCCG
TGGTTGGCTTGTATGGAGCAGCAGACGCGCTACTTCGAGCGGAGGCATCCGGAGCTTGCAGGATCGCCGC
GGCTCCGGGCGTATATGCTCCGCATTGGTCTTGACCAACTCTATCAGAGCTTGGTTGACGGCAATTTCGA
TGATGCAGCTTGGGCGCAGGGTCGATGCGACGCAATCGTCCGATCCGGAGCCGGGACTGTCGGGCGTACA
CAAATCGCCCGCAGAAGCGCGGCCGTCTGGACCGATGGCTGTGTAGAAGTACTCGCCGATAGTGGAAACC
GACGCCCCAGCACTCGTCCGAGGGCAAAGGAATAATCAGTACTGACAATAAAAAGATTCTTGTTTTCAAG
AACTTGTCATTTGTATAGTTTTTTTATATTGTAGTTGTTCTATTTTAATCAAATGTTAGCGTGATTTATA
TTTTTTTTCGCCTCGACATCATCTGCCCAGATGCGAAGTTAAGTGCGCAGAAAGTAATATCATGCGTCAA
TCGTATGTGAATGCTGGTCGCTATACTGCTGTCGATTCGATACTAACGCCGCCATCCAGTGTCGAGTTTA
AACGAGCTCGAATTCATCGATGATATCAGATCCACTAGTGGCCTATGCGGCCGCGGATCTGCCGGTCTCC
CTATAGTGAGTCGTATTAATTTCGATAAGCCAGGTTAACCTGCATTAATGAATCGGCCAACGCGCGGGGA
GAGGCGGTTTGCGTATTGGGCGCTCTTCCGCTTCCTCGCTCACTGACTCGCTGCGCTCGGTCGTTCGGCT
GCGGCGAGCGGTATCAGCTCACTCAAAGGCGGTAATACGGTTATCCACAGAATCAGGGGATAACGCAGGA
AAGAACATGTGAGCAAAAGGCCAGCAAAAGGCCAGGAACCGTAAAAAGGCCGCGTTGCTGGCGTTTTTCC
ATAGGCTCCGCCCCCCTGACGAGCATCACAAAAATCGACGCTCAAGTCAGAGGTGGCGAAACCCGACAGG
ACTATAAAGATACCAGGCGTTTCCCCCTGGAAGCTCCCTCGTGCGCTCTCCTGTTCCGACCCTGCCGCTT
ACCGGATACCTGTCCGCCTTTCTCCCTTCGGGAAGCGTGGCGCTTTCTCAATGCTCACGCTGTAGGTATC
TCAGTTCGGTGTAGGTCGTTCGCTCCAAGCTGGGCTGTGTGCACGAACCCCCCGTTCAGCCCGACCGCTG
CGCCTTATCCGGTAACTATCGTCTTGAGTCCAACCCGGTAAGACACGACTTATCGCCACTGGCAGCAGCC
ACTGGTAACAGGATTAGCAGAGCGAGGTATGTAGGCGGTGCTACAGAGTTCTTGAAGTGGTGGCCTAACT
ACGGCTACACTAGAAGGACAGTATTTGGTATCTGCGCTCTGCTGAAGCCAGTTACCTTCGGAAAAAGAGT
TGGTAGCTCTTGATCCGGCAAACAAACCACCGCTGGTAGCGGTGGTTTTTTTGTTTGCAAGCAGCAGATT
ACGCGCAGAAAAAAAGGATCTCAAGAAGATCCTTTGATCTTTTCTACGGGGTCTGACGCTCAGTGGAACG
AAAACTCACGTTAAGGGATTTTGGTCATGAGATTATCAAAAAGGATCTTCACCTAGATCCTTTTAAATTA
AAAATGAAGTTTTAAATCAATCTAAAGTATATATGAGTAAACTTGGTCTGACAGTTACCAATGCTTAATC
AGTGAGGCACCTATCTCAGCGATCTGTCTATTTCGTTCATCCATAGTTGCCTGACTCCCCGTCGTGTAGA
TAACTACGATACGGGAGGGCTTACCATCTGGCCCCAGTGCTGCAATGATACCGCGAGACCCACGCTCACC
GGCTCCAGATTTATCAGCAATAAACCAGCCAGCCGGAAGGGCCGAGCGCAGAAGTGGTCCTGCAACTTTA
TCCGCCTCCATCCAGTCTATTAATTGTTGCCGGGAAGCTAGAGTAAGTAGTTCGCCAGTTAATAGTTTGC
GCAACGTTGTTGCCATTGCTACAGGCATCGTGGTGTCACGCTCGTCGTTTGGTATGGCTTCATTCAGCTC
CGGTTCCCAACGATCAAGGCGAGTTACATGATCCCCCATGTTGTGCAAAAAAGCGGTTAGCTCCTTCGGT
CCTCCGATCGTTGTCAGAAGTAAGTTGGCCGCAGTGTTATCACTCATGGTTATGGCAGCACTGCATAATT
CTCTTACTGTCATGCCATCCGTAAGATGCTTTTCTGTGACTGGTGAGTACTCAACCAAGTCATTCTGAGA
ATAGTGTATGCGGCGACCGAGTTGCTCTTGCCCGGCGTCAATACGGGATAATACCGCGCCACATAGCAGA
ACTTTAAAAGTGCTCATCATTGGAAAACGTTCTTCGGGGCGAAAACTCTCAAGGATCTTACCGCTGTTGA
GATCCAGTTCGATGTAACCCACTCGTGCACCCAACTGATCTTCAGCATCTTTTACTTTCACCAGCGTTTC
TGGGTGAGCAAAAACAGGAAGGCAAAATGCCGCAAAAAAGGGAATAAGGGCGACACGGAAATGTTGAATA
CTCATACTCTTCCTTTTTCAATATTATTGAAGCATTTATCAGGGTTATTGTCTCATGAGCGGATACATAT
TTGAATGTATTTAGAAAAATAAACAAATAGGGGTTCCGCGCACATTTCCCCGAAAAGTGCCACCTGACGT
CTAAGAAACCATTATTATCATGACATTAACCTATAAAAATAGGCGTATCACGAGGCCCTTTCGTCTCGCG
CGTTTCGGTGATGACGGTGAAAACCTCTGACACATGCAGCTCCCGGAGACGGTCACAGCTTGTCTGTAAG
CGGATGCCGGGAGCAGACAAGCCCGTCAGGGCGCGTCAGCGGGTGTTGGCGGGTGTCGGGGCTGGCTTAA
CTATGCGGCATCAGAGCAGATTGTACTGAGAGTGCACCATATGGACATATTGTCGTTAGAACGCGGCTAC
AATTAATACATAACCTTATGTATCATACACATACGATTTAGGTGACACTATA
