>Addgene plasmid #26876 | pFA6a-HTB-hphMX4 | addgene partial sequence | sequence record 33132 | 26876 with SP6
CTCGTACGCTGCAGGTCGACGGATCCCCGGGTTAATTAACAGGGGTTCACATCATCACCACCATCATGAC
TACGATATACCCACAACCGCCAGCGAGAATCTGTACTTTCAATCAGAGTTAAAAACCGCCGCACTAGCTC
AACATGACGAGGCTGCTGGAAAGGCCGGTGAAGGTGAAATCCCTGCCCCTCTTGCTGGTACCGTTTCTAA
GATACTGGTAAAAGAAGGTGACACTGTTAAAGCTGGTCAAACAGTTCTGGTGCTGGAGGCTATGAAAATG
GAGACAGAAATTAACGCTCCTACTGACGGAAAAGTTGAAAAGGTGTTAGTTAAGGAAAGAGATGCTGTTC
AAGGTGGTCAAGGTCTAATCAAGATCGGCGTTTAATGAGGCGCGCCACTTCTAAATAAGCGAATTTCTTA
TGATTTATGATTTTTATTATTAAATAAGTTATAAAAAAAATAAGTGTATACAAATTTTAAAGTGACTCTT
AGGTTTTAAAACGAAAATTCTTATTCTTGAGTAACTCTTTCCTGTAGGTCAGGTTGCTTTCTCAGGTATA
GTATGAGGTCGCTCTTATTGACCACACCTCTACCGGCAGATCCGCTAGGGATAACAGGGTAATATAGATC
TGTTTAGCTTGCCTCGTCCCCGCCGGGTCACCCGGCCAGCGACATGGAGGCCCAGAATACCCTCCTTGAC
AGTCTTGACGTGCGCAGCTCAGGGGCATGATGTGACTGTCGCCCGTACATTTAGCCCATACATCCCCATG
TATAATCATTTGCATCCATACATTTTGATGGCCGCACGGCGCGAAGCAAAAATTACGGCTCCTCGCTGCG
GACCTGCGAGCAGGGAAACGCTCCCCTCACAGACGCGTTGAATTGTCC
